Addgene plasmid #116138: pHAGE-BRAF-D594N
Purpose: Lentiviral expression of BRAF D594N
Depositing lab: Gordon Mills & Kenneth Scott. Depositing organization: Baylor College of Medicine. Publication: Systematic Functional Annotation of Somatic Mutations in Cancer. Ng PK, Li J, Jeong KJ, Shao S, Chen H, Tsang YH, Sengupta S, Wang Z, Bhavana VH, Tran R, Soewito S, Minussi DC, Moreno D, Kong K, Dogruluk T, Lu H, Gao J, Tokheim C, Zhou DC, Johnson AM, Zeng J, Ip CKM, Ju Z, Wester M, Yu S, Li Y, Vellano CP, Schultz N, Karchin R, Ding L, Lu Y, Cheung LWT, Chen K, Shaw KR, Meric-Bernstam F, Scott KL, Yi S, Sahni N, Liang H, Mills GB. Cancer Cell. 2018 Mar 12;33(3):450-462.e10. doi: 10.1016/j.ccell.2018.01.021. PubMed 29533785.
Backbone
  Vector backbone: pHAGE
  Vector type: Lentiviral
Growth in bacteria
  Bacterial resistance: Ampicillin, 100 μg/mL
  Growth temperature: 37°C
  Growth strain: Stbl3
  Copy number: High Copy
Gene/Insert
  Gene/Insert name: BRAF
  Species: H. sapiens (human)
  Mutation: D594N
  Entrez Gene: BRAF (a.k.a. B-RAF1, B-raf, BRAF-1, BRAF1, NS7, RAFB1)
  Cloning method: Gateway Cloning
Terms and licenses: Academic/Nonprofit Terms; Industry Terms: Not Available to Industry
How to cite: pHAGE-BRAF-D594N was a gift from Gordon Mills & Kenneth Scott (Addgene plasmid # 116138 ; http://n2t.net/addgene:116138 ; RRID:Addgene_116138)
