[The description below was written by a language model from this plasmid's Addgene catalogue record and pLannotate feature annotations shown in this document.]
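Description:
pHAGE-BRAF-D594N is a lentiviral expression plasmid of about 10.8 kb, built on the pHAGE backbone, that delivers the human BRAF kinase carrying the D594N substitution into mammalian cells. In bacteria it is maintained through a high-copy ColE1/pUC-type origin and selected with ampicillin via the β-lactamase gene. Remnants of lac regulatory elements and SV40 sequences also sit in the backbone. The transfer cassette is flanked by a truncated HIV-1 5' LTR and a ΔU3 self-inactivating 3' LTR. It contains the Ψ packaging signal with a gag fragment, the Rev response element for Rev-dependent nuclear export of the genomic RNA, and the cPPT/CTS element, which is generally included to aid nuclear import and transduction. No complete viral genes are annotated, only short gag, Rev and nef fragments, so viral proteins must be supplied in trans to make particles.

The payload is driven by the strong constitutive EF-1α promoter. The BRAF open reading frame was introduced by Gateway cloning and lies between attB1 and attB2 sites. Downstream are short T3 and T7 promoter sequences, an attB4 fragment and a V5 epitope tag. The V5 tag is separated from the BRAF coding sequence by these elements, and the record does not indicate whether it is fused in frame to the protein. An EMCV IRES then allows translation of puromycin N-acetyltransferase from the same transcript, so transduced cells can be selected with puromycin. A WPRE follows to enhance transcript expression. The plasmin belongs to a collection made for systematic functional annotation of somatic cancer mutations, where stable expression of individual variants such as BRAF D594N lets their effects be tested in cells.
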