Features (pLannotate 1.2.2; 30 found; start..end, strand, type, name):
    377..634     +  LTR            5' LTR (truncated): truncated 5' long terminal repeat (LTR) from HIV-1
    681..806     +  misc_feature   HIV-1 Ψ: packaging signal of human immunodeficiency virus type 1
    790..1128    +  CDS            HIV-1 gag (fragment): gag protein from human immunodeficiency virus 1; gag
   1303..1536    +  misc_feature   RRE: The Rev response element (RRE) of HIV-1 allows for Rev-dependent mRNA export from the nucleus to the cytoplasm.
   1913..2013    +  CDS            Rev (fragment): human immunodeficiency virus 1 (HIV-1) Rev protein; rev; enhances nuclear export of unspliced and incompletely spliced viral mRNAs
   2058..2175    +  misc_feature   cPPT/CTS: central polypurine tract and central termination sequence of HIV-1
   2223..3401    +  promoter       EF-1α promoter: strong constitutive promoter for human elongation factor EF-1α
   3422..3442    +  protein_bind   attB1: mutant version of attB; core recombination site for the Gateway® BP reaction BP Clonase™
   3448..5745    +  CDS            BRAF: BRAF_HUMAN - Also known as BRAF1, RAFB1. Experimental evidence at protein level: Swiss-Prot protein existence level 1. Protein kinase involved in the transduction of mitogenic signals from the cell membrane to the nucleus (Probable). Phosphorylates MAP2K1, and thereby activates the MAP kinase signal transduction pathway (PubMed:21441910, PubMed:29433126). May play a role in the postsynaptic responses of hippocampal neurons (PubMed:1508179). From Homo sapiens (Human).
   5750..5774    -  protein_bind   attB2: mutant version of attB; recombination site for the Gateway® BP reaction BP Clonase™
   5782..5800    +  promoter       T3 promoter: promoter for bacteriophage T3 RNA polymerase
   5826..5844    -  promoter       T7 promoter: promoter for bacteriophage T7 RNA polymerase
   5850..5868    -  protein_bind   attB4 (fragment): mutant version of attB; core recombination site for the Gateway® BP reaction BP Clonase™
   5924..5965    +  CDS            V5 tag: epitope tag from simian virus 5
   6091..6553    +  misc_feature   IRES: internal ribosome entry site (IRES) of the encephalomyocarditis virus (EMCV)
   6567..7164    +  CDS            PuroR (fragment): puromycin N-acetyltransferase; pac from Streptomyces; confers resistance to puromycin
   7180..7768    +  misc_feature   WPRE: woodchuck hepatitis virus posttranscriptional regulatory element
   7776..7841    +  CDS            nef (fragment): NEF_HV1Z2 - Experimental evidence at protein level: Swiss-Prot protein existence level 1. Extracellular Nef protein targets CD4(+) T-lymphocytes for apoptosis by interacting with CXCR4 surface receptors. From Human immunodeficiency virus type 1 group M subtype D (isolate Z2/CDC-Z34) (HIV-1).
   7843..8076    +  LTR            3' LTR (ΔU3): self-inactivating 3' long terminal repeat (LTR) from HIV-1
   8281..8385    +  promoter       AmpR promoter: bla
   8386..9246    +  CDS            AmpR: β-lactamase; bla; confers resistance to ampicillin, carbenicillin, and related antibiotics
   9417..10005   +  rep_origin     ori: high-copy-number ColE1/pMB1/pBR322/pUC origin of replication
  10188..10242   +  CDS            lacI (fragment): lac repressor; lacI; The lac repressor binds to the lac operator to inhibit transcription in E. coli. This inhibition can be relieved by adding lactose or isopropyl-β-D-thiogalactopyranoside (IPTG).
  10248..10341   +  rep_origin     SV40 ori (fragment): SV40 origin of replication
  10366..10403   +  CDS            lacI (fragment): lac repressor; lacI; The lac repressor binds to the lac operator to inhibit transcription in E. coli. This inhibition can be relieved by adding lactose or isopropyl-β-D-thiogalactopyranoside (IPTG).
  10416..10437   +  protein_bind   CAP binding site: CAP binding activates transcription in the presence of cAMP. E. coli catabolite activator protein
  10452..10482   +  promoter       lac promoter: promoter for the E. coli lac operon
  10486..10508   +  protein_bind   lac operator (fragment): The lac repressor binds to the lac operator to inhibit transcription in E. coli. This inhibition can be relieved by adding lactose or isopropyl-β-D-thiogalactopyranoside (IPTG). lac repressor encoded by lacI
  10540..10623   +  polyA_signal   SV40 poly(A) signal (fragment): SV40 polyadenylation signal
  10790..329     +  CDS            nef (fragment) (across the origin): NEF_HV1BR - Experimental evidence at protein level: Swiss-Prot protein existence level 1. Extracellular Nef protein targets CD4(+) T-lymphocytes for apoptosis by interacting with CXCR4 surface receptors (PubMed:14990729). From Human immunodeficiency virus type 1 group M subtype B (isolate BRU/LAI) (HIV-1).
>Addgene plasmid #116138 | pHAGE-BRAF-D594N | addgene full sequence | sequence record 244195 | Addgene NGS Result
TGGAAGGGCTAATTCACTCCCAAAGAAGACAAGATATCCTTGATCTGTGGATCTACCACACACAAGGCTA
CTTCCCTGATTAGCAGAACTACACACCAGGGCCAGGGGTCAGATATCCACTGACCTTTGGATGGTGCTAC
AAGCTAGTACCAGTTGAGCCAGATAAGGTAGAAGAGGCCAATAAAGGAGAGAACACCAGCTTGTTACACC
CTGTGAGCCTGCATGGGATGGATGACCCGGAGAGAGAAGTGTTAGAGTGGAGGTTTGACAGCCGCCTAGC
ATTTCATCACGTGGCCCGAGAGCTGCATCCGGAGTACTTCAAGAACTGCTGATATCGAGCTTGCTACAAG
GGACTTTCCGCTGGGGACTTTCCAGGGAGGCGTGGCCTGGGCGGGACTGGGGAGTGGCGAGCCCTCAGAT
CCTGCATATAAGCAGCTGCTTTTTGCCTGTACTGGGTCTCTCTGGTTAGACCAGATCTGAGCCTGGGAGC
TCTCTGGCTAACTAGGGAACCCACTGCTTAAGCCTCAATAAAGCTTGCCTTGAGTGCTTCAAGTAGTGTG
TGCCCGTCTGTTGTGTGACTCTGGTAACTAGAGATCCCTCAGACCCTTTTAGTCAGTGTGGAAAATCTCT
AGCAGTGGCGCCCGAACAGGGACTTGAAAGCGAAAGGGAAACCAGAGGAGCTCTCTCGACGCAGGACTCG
GCTTGCTGAAGCGCGCACGGCAAGAGGCGAGGGGCGGCGACTGGTGAGTACGCCAAAAATTTTGACTAGC
GGAGGCTAGAAGGAGAGAGATGGGTGCGAGAGCGTCAGTATTAAGCGGGGGAGAATTAGATCGCGATGGG
AAAAAATTCGGTTAAGGCCAGGGGGAAAGAAAAAATATAAATTAAAACATATAGTATGGGCAAGCAGGGA
GCTAGAACGATTCGCAGTTAATCCTGGCCTGTTAGAAACATCAGAAGGCTGTAGACAAATACTGGGACAG
CTACAACCATCCCTTCAGACAGGATCAGAAGAACTTAGATCATTATATAATACAGTAGCAACCCTCTATT
GTGTGCATCAAAGGATAGAGATAAAAGACACCAAGGAAGCTTTAGACAAGATAGAGGAAGAGCAAAACAA
AAGTAAGACCACCGCACAGCAAGCGGCCGGCCGCTGATCTTCAGACCTGGAGGAGGAGATATGAGGGACA
ATTGGAGAAGTGAATTATATAAATATAAAGTAGTAAAAATTGAACCATTAGGAGTAGCACCCACCAAGGC
AAAGAGAAGAGTGGTGCAGAGAGAAAAAAGAGCAGTGGGAATAGGAGCTTTGTTCCTTGGGTTCTTGGGA
GCAGCAGGAAGCACTATGGGCGCAGCGTCAATGACGCTGACGGTACAGGCCAGACAATTATTGTCTGGTA
TAGTGCAGCAGCAGAACAATTTGCTGAGGGCTATTGAGGCGCAACAGCATCTGTTGCAACTCACAGTCTG
GGGCATCAAGCAGCTCCAGGCAAGAATCCTGGCTGTGGAAAGATACCTAAAGGATCAACAGCTCCTGGGG
ATTTGGGGTTGCTCTGGAAAACTCATTTGCACCACTGCTGTGCCTTGGAATGCTAGTTGGAGTAATAAAT
CTCTGGAACAGATTTGGAATCACACGACCTGGATGGAGTGGGACAGAGAAATTAACAATTACACAAGCTT
AATACACTCCTTAATTGAAGAATCGCAAAACCAGCAAGAAAAGAATGAACAAGAATTATTGGAATTAGAT
AAATGGGCAAGTTTGTGGAATTGGTTTAACATAACAAATTGGCTGTGGTATATAAAATTATTCATAATGA
TAGTAGGAGGCTTGGTAGGTTTAAGAATAGTTTTTGCTGTACTTTCTATAGTGAATAGAGTTAGGCAGGG
ATATTCACCATTATCGTTTCAGACCCACCTCCCAACCCCGAGGGGACCCGACAGGCCCGAAGGAATAGAA
GAAGAAGGTGGAGAGAGAGACAGAGACAGATCCATTCGATTAGTGAACGGATCTCGACGGTATCGCCGAA
TTCACAAATGGCAGTATTCATCCACAATTTTAAAAGAAAAGGGGGGATTGGGGGGTACAGTGCAGGGGAA
AGAATAGTAGACATAATAGCAACAGACATACAAACTAAAGAATTACAAAAACAAATTACAAAAATTCAAA
ATTTTCGGGTTTATTACAGGGACAGCAGAGATCCAGTTTGGACTAGTCGTGAGGCTCCGGTGCCCGTCAG
TGGGCAGAGCGCACATCGCCCACAGTCCCCGAGAAGTTGGGGGGAGGGGTCGGCAATTGAACCGGTGCCT
AGAGAAGGTGGCGCGGGGTAAACTGGGAAAGTGATGTCGTGTACTGGCTCCGCCTTTTTCCCGAGGGTGG
GGGAGAACCGTATATAAGTGCAGTAGTCGCCGTGAACGTTCTTTTTCGCAACGGGTTTGCCGCCAGAACA
CAGGTAAGTGCCGTGTGTGGTTCCCGCGGGCCTGGCCTCTTTACGGGTTATGGCCCTTGCGTGCCTTGAA
TTACTTCCACCTGGCTGCAGTACGTGATTCTTGATCCCGAGCTTCGGGTTGGAAGTGGGTGGGAGAGTTC
GAGGCCTTGCGCTTAAGGAGCCCCTTCGCCTCGTGCTTGAGTTGAGGCCTGGCCTGGGCGCTGGGGCCGC
CGCGTGCGAATCTGGTGGCACCTTCGCGCCTGTCTCGCTGCTTTCGATAAGTCTCTAGCCATTTAAAATT
TTTGATGACCTGCTGCGACGCTTTTTTTCTGGCAAGATAGTCTTGTAAATGCGGGCCAAGATCTGCACAC
TGGTATTTCGGTTTTTGGGGCCGCGGGCGGCGACGGGGCCCGTGCGTCCCAGCGCACATGTTCGGCGAGG
CGGGGCCTGCGAGCGCGGCCACCGAGAATCGGACGGGGGTAGTCTCAAGCTGGCCGGCCTGCTCTGGTGC
CTGGCCTCGCGCCGCCGTGTATCGCCCCGCCCTGGGCGGCAAGGCTGGCCCGGTCGGCACCAGTTGCGTG
AGCGGAAAGATGGCCGCTTCCCGGCCCTGCTGCAGGGAGCTCAAAATGGAGGACGCGGCGCTCGGGAGAG
CGGGCGGGTGAGTCACCCACACAAAGGAAAAGGGCCTTTCCGTCCTCAGCCGTCGCTTCATGTGACTCCA
CGGAGTACCGGGCGCCGTCCAGGCACCTCGATTAGTTCTCGAGCTTTTGGAGTACGTCGTCTTTAGGTTG
GGGGGAGGGGTTTTATGCGATGGAGTTTCCCCACACTGAGTGGGTGGAGACTGAAGTTAGGCCAGCTTGG
CACTTGATGTAATTCTCCTTGGAATTTGCCCTTTTTGAGTTTGGATCTTGGTTCATTCTCAAGCCTCAGA
CAGTGGTTCAAAGTTTTTTTCTTCCATTTCAGGTGTCGTGAAGCGGCCCTGCAGATATCAACAAGTTTGT
ACAAAAAAGCAGGCACCATGGCGGCGCTGAGCGGTGGCGGTGGTGGCGGCGCGGAGCCGGGCCAGGCTCT
GTTCAACGGGGACATGGAGCCCGAGGCCGGCGCCGGCGCCGGCGCCGCGGCCTCTTCGGCTGCGGACCCT
GCCATTCCGGAGGAGGTGTGGAATATCAAACAAATGATTAAGTTGACACAGGAACATATAGAGGCCCTAT
TGGACAAATTTGGTGGGGAGCATAATCCACCATCAATATATCTGGAGGCCTATGAAGAATACACCAGCAA
GCTAGATGCACTCCAACAAAGAGAACAACAGTTATTGGAATCTCTGGGGAACGGAACTGATTTTTCTGTT
TCTAGCTCTGCATCAATGGATACCGTTACATCTTCTTCCTCTTCTAGCCTTTCAGTGCTACCTTCATCTC
TTTCAGTTTTTCAAAATCCCACAGATGTGGCACGGAGCAACCCCAAGTCACCACAAAAACCTATCGTTAG
AGTCTTCCTGCCCAACAAACAGAGGACAGTGGTACCTGCAAGGTGTGGAGTTACAGTCCGAGACAGTCTA
AAGAAAGCACTGATGATGAGAGGTCTAATCCCAGAGTGCTGTGCTGTTTACAGAATTCAGGATGGAGAGA
AGAAACCAATTGGTTGGGACACTGATATTTCCTGGCTTACTGGAGAAGAATTGCATGTGGAAGTGTTGGA
GAATGTTCCACTTACAACACACAACTTTGTACGAAAAACGTTTTTCACCTTAGCATTTTGTGACTTTTGT
CGAAAGCTGCTTTTCCAGGGTTTCCGCTGTCAAACATGTGGTTATAAATTTCACCAGCGTTGTAGTACAG
AAGTTCCACTGATGTGTGTTAATTATGACCAACTTGATTTGCTGTTTGTCTCCAAGTTCTTTGAACACCA
CCCAATACCACAGGAAGAGGCGTCCTTAGCAGAGACTGCCCTAACATCTGGATCATCCCCTTCCGCACCC
GCCTCGGACTCTATTGGGCCCCAAATTCTCACCAGTCCGTCTCCTTCAAAATCCATTCCAATTCCACAGC
CCTTCCGACCAGCAGATGAAGATCATCGAAATCAATTTGGGCAACGAGACCGATCCTCATCAGCTCCCAA
TGTGCATATAAACACAATAGAACCTGTCAATATTGATGACTTGATTAGAGACCAAGGATTTCGTGGTGAT
GGAGGATCAACCACAGGTTTGTCTGCTACCCCCCCTGCCTCATTACCTGGCTCACTAACTAACGTGAAAG
CCTTACAGAAATCTCCAGGACCTCAGCGAGAAAGGAAGTCATCTTCATCCTCAGAAGACAGGAATCGAAT
GAAAACACTTGGTAGACGGGACTCGAGTGATGATTGGGAGATTCCTGATGGGCAGATTACAGTGGGACAA
AGAATTGGATCTGGATCATTTGGAACAGTCTACAAGGGAAAGTGGCATGGTGATGTGGCAGTGAAAATGT
TGAATGTGACAGCACCTACACCTCAGCAGTTACAAGCCTTCAAAAATGAAGTAGGAGTACTCAGGAAAAC
ACGACATGTGAATATCCTACTCTTCATGGGCTATTCCACAAAGCCACAACTGGCTATTGTTACCCAGTGG
TGTGAGGGCTCCAGCTTGTATCACCATCTCCATATCATTGAGACCAAATTTGAGATGATCAAACTTATAG
ATATTGCACGACAGACTGCACAGGGCATGGATTACTTACACGCCAAGTCAATCATCCACAGAGACCTCAA
GAGTAATAATATATTTCTTCATGAAGACCTCACAGTAAAAATAGGTAATTTTGGTCTAGCTACAGTGAAA
TCTCGATGGAGTGGGTCCCATCAGTTTGAACAGTTGTCTGGATCCATTTTGTGGATGGCACCAGAAGTCA
TCAGAATGCAAGATAAAAATCCATACAGCTTTCAGTCAGATGTATATGCATTTGGAATTGTTCTGTATGA
ATTGATGACTGGACAGTTACCTTATTCAAACATCAACAACAGGGACCAGATAATTTTTATGGTGGGACGA
GGATACCTGTCTCCAGATCTCAGTAAGGTACGGAGTAACTGTCCAAAAGCCATGAAGAGATTAATGGCAG
AGTGCCTCAAAAAGAAAAGAGATGAGAGACCACTCTTTCCCCAAATTCTCGCCTCTATTGAGCTGCTGGC
CCGCTCATTGCCAAAAATTCACCGCAGTGCATCAGAACCCTCCTTGAATCGGGCTGGTTTCCAAACAGAG
GATTTTAGTCTATATGCTTGTGCTTCTCCAAAAACACCCATCCAGGCAGGGGGATATGGTGCGTTTCCTG
TCCACTAGAACCCAGCTTTCTTGTACAAAGTGGTGATATCCAATTAACCCTCACTAAAGGGATGTATAAT
GATGTGTGTAAATTCCCTATAGTGAGTCGTATTACCACCCAACTTTTCTATACAAAGTGGTTGATATCCA
GCACAGTGGCGGCCGCTCGAGTCTAGAGGGCCCGCGGTTCGAAGGTAAGCCTATCCCTAACCCTCTCCTC
GGTCTCGATTCTACGCGTACCGGTTAGTAATGAGATCCCTCCCCCCCCCCTAACGTTACTGGCCGAAGCC
GCTTGGAATAAGGCCGGTGTGCGTTTGTCTATATGTTATTTTCCACCATATTGCCGTCTTTTGGCAATGT
GAGGGCCCGGAAACCTGGCCCTGTCTTCTTGACGAGCATTCCTAGGGGTCTTTCCCCTCTCGCCAAAGGA
ATGCAAGGTCTGTTGAATGTCGTGAAGGAAGCAGTTCCTCTGGAAGCTTCTTGAAGACAAACAACGTCTG
TAGCGACCCTTTGCAGGCAGCGGAACCCCCCACCTGGCGACAGGTGCCTCTGCGGCCAAAAGCCACGTGT
ATAAGATACACCTGCAAAGGCGGCACAACCCCAGTGCCACGTTGTGAGTTGGATAGTTGTGGAAAGAGTC
AAATGGCTCTCCTCAAGCGTATTCAACAAGGGGCTGAAGGATGCCCAGAAGGTACCCCATTGTATGGGAT
CTGATCTGGGGCCTCGGTGCACATGCTTTACATGTGTTTAGTCGAGGTTAAAAAAACGTCTAGGCCCCCC
GAACCACGGGGACGTGGTTTTCCTTTGAAAAACACGATGATAATATGGCCACACATATGACCGAGTACAA
GCCCACGGTGCGCCTCGCCACCCGCGACGACGTCCCCAGGGCCGTACGCACCCTCGCCGCCGCGTTCGCC
GACTACCCCGCCACGCGCCACACCGTCGATCCGGACCGCCACATCGAGCGGGTCACCGAGCTGCAAGAAC
TCTTCCTCACGCGCGTCGGGCTCGACATCGGCAAGGTGTGGGTCGCGGACGACGGCGCCGCGGTGGCGGT
CTGGACCACGCCGGAGAGCGTCGAAGCGGGGGCGGTGTTCGCCGAGATCGGCCCGCGCATGGCCGAGTTG
AGCGGTTCCCGGCTGGCCGCGCAGCAACAGATGGAAGGCCTCCTGGCGCCGCACCGGCCCAAGGAGCCCG
CGTGGTTCCTGGCCACCGTCGGCGTCTCGCCCGACCACCAGGGCAAGGGTCTGGGCAGCGCCGTCGTGCT
CCCCGGAGTGGAGGCGGCCGAGCGCGCCGGGGTGCCCGCCTTCCTGGAGACCTCCGCGCCCCGCAACCTC
CCCTTCTACGAGCGGCTCGGCTTCACCGTCACCGCCGACGTCGAGGTGCCCGAAGGACCGCGCACCTGGT
GCATGACCCGCAAGCCCGGTGCCTAAATCGATAGATCCTAATCAACCTCTGGATTACAAAATTTGTGAAA
GATTGACTGGTATTCTTAACTATGTTGCTCCTTTTACGCTATGTGGATACGCTGCTTTAATGCCTTTGTA
TCATGCTATTGCTTCCCGTATGGCTTTCATTTTCTCCTCCTTGTATAAATCCTGGTTGCTGTCTCTTTAT
GAGGAGTTGTGGCCCGTTGTCAGGCAACGTGGCGTGGTGTGCACTGTGTTTGCTGACGCAACCCCCACTG
GTTGGGGCATTGCCACCACCTGTCAGCTCCTTTCCGGGACTTTCGCTTTCCCCCTCCCTATTGCCACGGC
GGAACTCATCGCCGCCTGCCTTGCCCGCTGCTGGACAGGGGCTCGGCTGTTGGGCACTGACAATTCCGTG
GTGTTGTCGGGGAAATCATCGTCCTTTCCTTGGCTGCTCGCCTGTGTTGCCACCTGGATTCTGCGCGGGA
CGTCCTTCTGCTACGTCCCTTCGGCCCTCAATCCAGCGGACCTTCCTTCCCGCGGCCTGCTGCCGGCTCT
GCGGCCTCTTCCGCGTCTTCGCCTTCGCCCTCAGACGAGTCGGATCTCCCTTTGGGCCGCCTCCCCGCCT
GAGATCCTTTAAGACCAATGACTTACAAGGCAGCTGTAGATCTTAGCCACTTTTTAAAAGAAAAGGGGGG
ACTGGAAGGGCTAATTCACTCCCAACGAAGACAAGATCTGCTTTTTGCTTGTACTGGGTCTCTCTGGTTA
GACCAGATCTGAGCCTGGGAGCTCTCTGGCTAACTAGGGAACCCACTGCTTAAGCCTCAATAAAGCTTGC
CTTGAGTGCTTCAAGTAGTGTGTGCCCGTCTGTTGTGTGACTCTGGTAACTAGAGATCCCTCAGACCCTT
TTAGTCAGTGTGGAAAATCTCTAGCAGTAGTAGTTCATGTCATCTTATTATTCAGTATTTATAACTTGCA
AAGAAATGAATATCAGAGAGTGAGAGGCCCGGGTTAATTAAGGAAAGGGCTAGATCATTCTTGAAGACGA
AAGGGCCTCGTGATACGCCTATTTTTATAGGTTAATGTCATGATAATAATGGTTTCTTAGACGTCAGGTG
GCACTTTTCGGGGAAATGTGCGCGGAACCCCTATTTGTTTATTTTTCTAAATACATTCAAATATGTATCC
GCTCATGAGACAATAACCCTGATAAATGCTTCAATAATATTGAAAAAGGAAGAGTATGAGTATTCAACAT
TTCCGTGTCGCCCTTATTCCCTTTTTTGCGGCATTTTGCCTTCCTGTTTTTGCTCACCCAGAAACGCTGG
TGAAAGTAAAAGATGCTGAAGATCAGTTGGGTGCACGAGTGGGTTACATCGAACTGGATCTCAACAGCGG
TAAGATCCTTGAGAGTTTTCGCCCCGAAGAACGTTTTCCAATGATGAGCACTTTTAAAGTTCTGCTATGT
GGCGCGGTATTATCCCGTGTTGACGCCGGGCAAGAGCAACTCGGTCGCCGCATACACTATTCTCAGAATG
ACTTGGTTGAGTACTCACCAGTCACAGAAAAGCATCTTACGGATGGCATGACAGTAAGAGAATTATGCAG
TGCTGCCATAACCATGAGTGATAACACTGCGGCCAACTTACTTCTGACAACGATCGGAGGACCGAAGGAG
CTAACCGCTTTTTTGCACAACATGGGGGATCATGTAACTCGCCTTGATCGTTGGGAACCGGAGCTGAATG
AAGCCATACCAAACGACGAGCGTGACACCACGATGCCTGTAGCAATGGCAACAACGTTGCGCAAACTATT
AACTGGCGAACTACTTACTCTAGCTTCCCGGCAACAATTAATAGACTGGATGGAGGCGGATAAAGTTGCA
GGACCACTTCTGCGCTCGGCCCTTCCGGCTGGCTGGTTTATTGCTGATAAATCTGGAGCCGGTGAGCGTG
GGTCTCGCGGTATCATTGCAGCACTGGGGCCAGATGGTAAGCCCTCCCGTATCGTAGTTATCTACACGAC
GGGGAGTCAGGCAACTATGGATGAACGAAATAGACAGATCGCTGAGATAGGTGCCTCACTGATTAAGCAT
TGGTAACTGTCAGACCAAGTTTACTCATATATACTTTAGATTGATTTAAAACTTCATTTTTAATTTAAAA
GGATCTAGGTGAAGATCCTTTTTGATAATCTCATGACCAAAATCCCTTAACGTGAGTTTTCGTTCCACTG
AGCGTCAGACCCCGTAGAAAAGATCAAAGGATCTTCTTGAGATCCTTTTTTTCTGCGCGTAATCTGCTGC
TTGCAAACAAAAAAACCACCGCTACCAGCGGTGGTTTGTTTGCCGGATCAAGAGCTACCAACTCTTTTTC
CGAAGGTAACTGGCTTCAGCAGAGCGCAGATACCAAATACTGTTCTTCTAGTGTAGCCGTAGTTAGGCCA
CCACTTCAAGAACTCTGTAGCACCGCCTACATACCTCGCTCTGCTAATCCTGTTACCAGTGGCTGCTGCC
AGTGGCGATAAGTCGTGTCTTACCGGGTTGGACTCAAGACGATAGTTACCGGATAAGGCGCAGCGGTCGG
GCTGAACGGGGGGTTCGTGCACACAGCCCAGCTTGGAGCGAACGACCTACACCGAACTGAGATACCTACA
GCGTGAGCTATGAGAAAGCGCCACGCTTCCCGAAGGGAGAAAGGCGGACAGGTATCCGGTAAGCGGCAGG
GTCGGAACAGGAGAGCGCACGAGGGAGCTTCCAGGGGGAAACGCCTGGTATCTTTATAGTCCTGTCGGGT
TTCGCCACCTCTGACTTGAGCGTCGATTTTTGTGATGCTCGTCAGGGGGGCGGAGCCTATGGAAAAACGC
CAGCAACGCGGCCTTTTTACGGTTCCTGGCCTTTTGCTGGCCTTTTGCTCACATGTTCTTTCCTGCGTTA
TCCCCTGATTCTGTGGATAACCGTATTACCGCCTTTGAGTGAGCTGATACCGCTCGCCGCAGCCGAACGA
CCGAGCGCAGCGAGTCAGTGAGCGAGGAAGCGGAAGAGCGCCCAATACGCAAACCGCCTCTCCCCGCGCG
TTGGCCGATTCATTAATGCAGCAAGCTCATGGCTGACTAATTTTTTTTATTTATGCAGAGGCCGAGGCCG
CCTCGGCCTCTGAGCTATTCCAGAAGTAGTGAGGAGGCTTTTTTGGAGGCCTAGGCTTTTGCAAAAAGCT
CCCCGTGGCACGACAGGTTTCCCGACTGGAAAGCGGGCAGTGAGCGCAACGCAATTAATGTGAGTTAGCT
CACTCATTAGGCACCCCAGGCTTTACACTTTATGCTTCCGGCTCGTATGTTGTGTGGAATTGTGAGCGGA
TAACAATTTCACACAGGAAACAGCTATGACATGATTACGAATTTCACAAATAAAGCATTTTTTTCACTGC
ATTCTAGTTGTGGTTTGTCCAAACTCATCAATGTATCTTATCATGTCTGGATCAACTGGATAACTCAAGC
TAACCAAAATCATCCCAAACTTCCCACCCCATACCCTATTACCACTGCCAATTACCTGTGGTTTCATTTA
CTCTAAACCTGTGATTCCTCTGAATTATTTTCATTTTAAAGAAATTGTATTTGTTAAATATGTACTACAA
ACTTAGTAGT
