>Addgene plasmid #116138 | pHAGE-BRAF-D594N | depositor partial sequence | sequence record 219011 | insert
ATGGCGGCGCTGAGCGGTGGCGGTGGTGGCGGCGCGGAGCCGGGCCAGGCTCTGTTCAACGGGGACATGG
AGCCCGAGGCCGGCGCCGGCGCCGGCGCCGCGGCCTCTTCGGCTGCGGACCCTGCCATTCCGGAGGAGGT
GTGGAATATCAAACAAATGATTAAGTTGACACAGGAACATATAGAGGCCCTATTGGACAAATTTGGTGGG
GAGCATAATCCACCATCAATATATCTGGAGGCCTATGAAGAATACACCAGCAAGCTAGATGCACTCCAAC
AAAGAGAACAACAGTTATTGGAATCTCTGGGGAACGGAACTGATTTTTCTGTTTCTAGCTCTGCATCAAT
GGATACCGTTACATCTTCTTCCTCTTCTAGCCTTTCAGTGCTACCTTCATCTCTTTCAGTTTTTCAAAAT
CCCACAGATGTGGCACGGAGCAACCCCAAGTCACCACAAAAACCTATCGTTAGAGTCTTCCTGCCCAACA
AACAGAGGACAGTGGTACCTGCAAGGTGTGGAGTTACAGTCCGAGACAGTCTAAAGAAAGCACTGATGAT
GAGAGGTCTAATCCCAGAGTGCTGTGCTGTTTACAGAATTCAGGATGGAGAGAAGAAACCAATTGGTTGG
GACACTGATATTTCCTGGCTTACTGGAGAAGAATTGCATGTGGAAGTGTTGGAGAATGTTCCACTTACAA
CACACAACTTTGTACGAAAAACGTTTTTCACCTTAGCATTTTGTGACTTTTGTCGAAAGCTGCTTTTCCA
GGGTTTCCGCTGTCAAACATGTGGTTATAAATTTCACCAGCGTTGTAGTACAGAAGTTCCACTGATGTGT
GTTAATTATGACCAACTTGATTTGCTGTTTGTCTCCAAGTTCTTTGAACACCACCCAATACCACAGGAAG
AGGCGTCCTTAGCAGAGACTGCCCTAACATCTGGATCATCCCCTTCCGCACCCGCCTCGGACTCTATTGG
GCCCCAAATTCTCACCAGTCCGTCTCCTTCAAAATCCATTCCAATTCCACAGCCCTTCCGACCAGCAGAT
GAAGATCATCGAAATCAATTTGGGCAACGAGACCGATCCTCATCAGCTCCCAATGTGCATATAAACACAA
TAGAACCTGTCAATATTGATGACTTGATTAGAGACCAAGGATTTCGTGGTGATGGAGGATCAACCACAGG
TTTGTCTGCTACCCCCCCTGCCTCATTACCTGGCTCACTAACTAACGTGAAAGCCTTACAGAAATCTCCA
GGACCTCAGCGAGAAAGGAAGTCATCTTCATCCTCAGAAGACAGGAATCGAATGAAAACACTTGGTAGAC
GGGACTCGAGTGATGATTGGGAGATTCCTGATGGGCAGATTACAGTGGGACAAAGAATTGGATCTGGATC
ATTTGGAACAGTCTACAAGGGAAAGTGGCATGGTGATGTGGCAGTGAAAATGTTGAATGTGACAGCACCT
ACACCTCAGCAGTTACAAGCCTTCAAAAATGAAGTAGGAGTACTCAGGAAAACACGACATGTGAATATCC
TACTCTTCATGGGCTATTCCACAAAGCCACAACTGGCTATTGTTACCCAGTGGTGTGAGGGCTCCAGCTT
GTATCACCATCTCCATATCATTGAGACCAAATTTGAGATGATCAAACTTATAGATATTGCACGACAGACT
GCACAGGGCATGGATTACTTACACGCCAAGTCAATCATCCACAGAGACCTCAAGAGTAATAATATATTTC
TTCATGAAGACCTCACAGTAAAAATAGGTAATTTTGGTCTAGCTACAGTGAAATCTCGATGGAGTGGGTC
CCATCAGTTTGAACAGTTGTCTGGATCCATTTTGTGGATGGCACCAGAAGTCATCAGAATGCAAGATAAA
AATCCATACAGCTTTCAGTCAGATGTATATGCATTTGGAATTGTTCTGTATGAATTGATGACTGGACAGT
TACCTTATTCAAACATCAACAACAGGGACCAGATAATTTTTATGGTGGGACGAGGATACCTGTCTCCAGA
TCTCAGTAAGGTACGGAGTAACTGTCCAAAAGCCATGAAGAGATTAATGGCAGAGTGCCTCAAAAAGAAA
AGAGATGAGAGACCACTCTTTCCCCAAATTCTCGCCTCTATTGAGCTGCTGGCCCGCTCATTGCCAAAAA
TTCACCGCAGTGCATCAGAACCCTCCTTGAATCGGGCTGGTTTCCAAACAGAGGATTTTAGTCTATATGC
TTGTGCTTCTCCAAAAACACCCATCCAGGCAGGGGGATATGGTGCGTTTCCTGTCCACTAG
